Addgene plasmid #239706: pKG1334_pHarbor-PiggyBac_backbone
Purpose: (Empty Backbone) PaqCI Golden Gate assembly plasmid encoding the backbone for PiggyBac-mediated int
Depositing lab: Kate Galloway. Depositing organization: Massachusetts Institute of Technology. Publication: High-resolution profiling reveals coupled transcriptional and translational regulation of transgenes. Peterman EL, Ploessl DS, Love KS, Sanabria V, Daniels RF, Johnstone CP, Godavarti DR, Kabaria SR, Oakes CG, Pai AA, Galloway KE. Nucleic Acids Research, Volume 53, Issue 11, 24 June 2025, gkaf528 10.1093/nar/gkaf528 PubMed 39651241.
Backbone
  Vector backbone: PiggyBac
  Vector type: Synthetic Biology
Growth in bacteria
  Bacterial resistance: Chloramphenicol and Ampicillin, 25 & 100 μg/mL
  Growth temperature: 30°C
  Growth strain: ccdB Survival
  Copy number: High Copy
Gene/Insert
  Gene/Insert name: None
Resource information
  A portion of this plasmid was derived from a plasmid made by: Addgene #63800
Terms and licenses: Academic/Nonprofit Terms; Industry Terms: Not Available to Industry
Depositor comments: Please visit https://doi.org/10.1101/2024.11.26.625483 for bioRxiv preprint.
How to cite: pKG1334_pHarbor-PiggyBac_backbone was a gift from Kate Galloway (Addgene plasmid # 239706 ; http://n2t.net/addgene:239706 ; RRID:Addgene_239706)
