[The description below was written by a language model from this plasmid's Addgene catalogue record and pLannotate feature annotations shown in this document.]
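Description:
pKG1334_pHarbor-PiggyBac_backbone is an empty destination backbone for synthetic biology work, catalogued as a PaqCI Golden Gate assembly plasmid that supplies the framework for PiggyBac transposon-mediated integration of assembled cargo (the purpose field is truncated in the record). It carries no insert of its own, and part of it was derived from an earlier deposited plasmid. In bacteria it replicates from a high-copy ColE1/pUC-type origin and is selected with ampicillin through a bla promoter-driven β-lactamase gene, together with chloramphenicol.

The remainder of the roughly 3.7 kb sequence is occupied by a standard counterselection stuffer: a chloramphenicol acetyltransferase gene preceded by lac UV5 and cat promoter elements, a ccdA fragment and an intact ccdB gene, all bracketed by attR1 and attR2 Gateway recombination sites. CcdB poisons DNA gyrase, so the plasmid must be maintained in a ccdB-tolerant strain, consistent with the recorded growth host. In a dropout design of this kind, replacing the cassette with the desired parts removes both ccdB and chloramphenicol resistance, so correctly assembled clones can be recovered in ordinary E. coli under ampicillin selection while unmodified backbone is eliminated. The attR sites would in principle also permit Gateway LR recombination, although the record describes only PaqCI Golden Gate use.

The automated feature table does not annotate the PiggyBac terminal repeats or the PaqCI recognition sites, so their positions relative to the cassette cannot be stated from the record. No mammalian promoter, reporter or selection marker is annotated either; these would presumably arrive with the assembled parts.
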