Features (pLannotate 1.2.2; 10 found; start..end, strand, type, name):
     11..115     +  promoter       AmpR promoter: bla
    116..976     +  CDS            AmpR: β-lactamase; bla; confers resistance to ampicillin, carbenicillin, and related antibiotics
   1147..1735    +  rep_origin     ori: high-copy-number ColE1/pMB1/pBR322/pUC origin of replication
   1888..2012    +  protein_bind   attR1: mutant version of attR; recombination site for the Gateway® LR reaction LR Clonase™
   2045..2075    +  promoter       lac UV5 promoter: E. coli lac promoter with an "up" mutation
   2099..2128    +  promoter       cat promoter (fragment): promoter of the E. coli cat gene encoding chloramphenicol acetyltransferase
   2129..2809    +  CDS            CmR: chloramphenicol acetyltransferase confers resistance to chloramphenicol
   2966..3124    +  CDS            ccdA (fragment): CCDA_ECO57 - Also known as H, letA. Experimental evidence at protein level: Swiss-Prot protein existence level 1. Antitoxin component of a type II toxin-antitoxin (TA) system which inhibits the post-segregational killing (PSK) of plasmid-free cells, also referred to as a plasmid addiction system. Binds to and blocks the activity of CcdB; will also remove bound CcdB protein from the CcdB-GyrA complex by forming a CcdA-CcdB complex, a process termed rejuvenation. Functions as a transcriptional corepressor for the ccdAB operon, repression also requires CcdB (By similarity). From Escherichia coli
   3129..3434    +  CDS            ccdB: CcdB, a bacterial toxin that poisons DNA gyrase; ccdB; Plasmids containing the ccdB gene cannot be propagated in standard E. coli strains.
   3471..3595    -  protein_bind   attR2: mutant version of attR; recombination site for the Gateway® LR reaction LR Clonase™
>Addgene plasmid #239706 | pKG1334_pHarbor-PiggyBac_backbone | addgene full sequence | sequence record 499174 | Addgene NGS Result
CTATAATGTGCGCGGAACCCCTATTTGTTTATTTTTCTAAATACATTCAAATATGTATCCGCTCATGAGA
CAATAACCCTGATAAATGCTTCAATAATATTGAAAAAGGAAGAGTATGAGTATTCAACATTTCCGTGTCG
CCCTTATTCCCTTTTTTGCGGCATTTTGCCTTCCTGTTTTTGCTCACCCAGAAACGCTGGTGAAAGTAAA
AGATGCTGAAGATCAGTTGGGTGCACGAGTGGGTTACATCGAACTGGATCTCAACAGCGGTAAGATCCTT
GAGAGTTTTCGCCCCGAAGAACGTTTTCCAATGATGAGCACTTTTAAAGTTCTGCTATGTGGCGCGGTAT
TATCCCGTATTGACGCCGGGCAAGAGCAACTCGGTCGCCGCATACACTATTCTCAGAATGACTTGGTTGA
GTACTCACCAGTCACAGAAAAGCATCTTACGGATGGCATGACAGTAAGAGAATTATGCAGTGCTGCCATA
ACCATGAGTGATAACACTGCGGCCAACTTACTTCTGACAACGATCGGAGGACCGAAGGAGCTAACCGCTT
TTTTGCACAACATGGGGGATCATGTAACTCGCCTTGATCGTTGGGAACCGGAGCTGAATGAAGCCATACC
AAACGACGAGCGTGACACCACGATGCCTGTAGCAATGGCAACAACGTTGCGCAAACTATTAACTGGCGAA
CTACTTACTCTAGCTTCCCGGCAACAATTAATAGACTGGATGGAGGCGGATAAAGTTGCAGGACCACTTC
TGCGCTCGGCCCTTCCGGCTGGCTGGTTTATTGCTGATAAATCTGGAGCCGGTGAGCGTGGGTCTCGCGG
TATCATTGCAGCACTGGGGCCAGATGGTAAGCCCTCCCGTATCGTAGTTATCTACACGACGGGGAGTCAG
GCAACTATGGATGAACGAAATAGACAGATCGCTGAGATAGGTGCCTCACTGATTAAGCATTGGTAACTGT
CAGACCAAGTTTACTCATATATACTTTAGATTGATTTAAAACTTCATTTTTAATTTAAAAGGATCTAGGT
GAAGATCCTTTTTGATAATCTCATGACCAAAATCCCTTAACGTGAGTTTTCGTTCCACTGAGCGTCAGAC
CCCGTAGAAAAGATCAAAGGATCTTCTTGAGATCCTTTTTTTCTGCGCGTAATCTGCTGCTTGCAAACAA
AAAAACCACCGCTACCAGCGGTGGTTTGTTTGCCGGATCAAGAGCTACCAACTCTTTTTCCGAAGGTAAC
TGGCTTCAGCAGAGCGCAGATACCAAATACTGTTCTTCTAGTGTAGCCGTAGTTAGGCCACCACTTCAAG
AACTCTGTAGCACCGCCTACATACCTCGCTCTGCTAATCCTGTTACCAGTGGCTGCTGCCAGTGGCGATA
AGTCGTGTCTTACCGGGTTGGACTCAAGACGATAGTTACCGGATAAGGCGCAGCGGTCGGGCTGAACGGG
GGGTTCGTGCACACAGCCCAGCTTGGAGCGAACGACCTACACCGAACTGAGATACCTACAGCGTGAGCTA
TGAGAAAGCGCCACGCTTCCCGAAGGGAGAAAGGCGGACAGGTATCCGGTAAGCGGCAGGGTCGGAACAG
GAGAGCGCACGAGGGAGCTTCCAGGGGGAAACGCCTGGTATCTTTATAGTCCTGTCGGGTTTCGCCACCT
CTGACTTGAGCGTCGATTTTTGTGATGCTCGTCAGGGGGGCGGAGCCTATGGAAAAACGCCAGCAACGCG
GCCTTTTTACGGTTCCTGGCCTTTTGCTGGCCTTTTGCTCACATGTTCTTTCCTGCGTTATCTTCACCCT
AGAAAGATAGTCTGCGTAAAATTGACGCATGTCCTTACTCATAGCAGGTGCCACTAGTGGAGTTCCGACA
AGTTTGTACAAAAAAGCTGAACGAGAAACGTAAAATGATATAAATATCAATATATTAAATTAGATTTTGC
ATAAAAAACAGACTACATAATACTGTAAAACACAACATATCCAGTCACTATGGCGGATTCGCGGCCGCAT
TAGGCACCCCAGGCTTTACACTTTATGCTTCCGGCTCGTATAATGTGTGGATTTTGAGTTAGGATCCGTC
GAGATTTTCAGGAGCTAAGGAAGCTAAAATGGAGAAAAAAATCACTGGATATACCACAGTTGATATATCC
CAATGGCATCGTAAAGAACATTTTGAGGCATTTCAGTCAGTTGCTCAATGTACCTATAACCAGACCGTTC
AGCTGGATATTACGGCCTTTTTAAAGACCGTAAAGAAAAATAAGCACAAGTTTTATCCGGCCTTTATTCA
CATTCTTGCCCGCCTGATGAATGCTCATCCGGAATTCCGTATGGCAATGAAAGACGGTGAGCTGGTGATA
TGGGATAGTGTTCACCCTTGTTACACCGTTTTCCATGAGCAAACTGAAACGTTTTCATCGCTCTGGAGTG
AATACCACGACGATTTCCGGCAGTTTCTACACATATATTCGCAAGATGTGGCGTGTTACGGTGAAAACCT
GGCCTATTTCCCTAAAGGGTTTATTGAGAATATGTTTTTCGTTTCAGCCAATCCCTGGGTGAGTTTCACC
AGTTTTGATTTAAACGTGGCCAATATGGACAACTTCTTCGCCCCCGTTTTCACCATGGGCAAATATTATA
CGCAAGGCGACAAGGTGCTGATGCCGCTGGCGATTCAGGTTCATCATGCCGTTTGTGATGGCTTCCATGT
CGGCAGAATGCTTAATGAATTACAACAGTACTGCGATGAGTGGCAGGCGGGGCGTAATCTAGAGGATCCG
GCTTACTAAAAGCCAGATAACAGTATGCGTATTTGCGCGCTGATTTTTGCGGTATAAGAATATATACTGA
TATGTATACCCGAAGTATGTCAAAAAGAGGTATGCTATGAAGCAGCGTATTACAGTGACAGTTGACAGCG
ACAGCTATCAGTTGCTCAAGGCATATATGATGTCAATATCTCCGGTCTGGTAAGCACAACCATGCAGAAT
GAAGCCCGTCGTCTGCGTGCCGAACGCTGGAAAGCGGAAAATCAGGAAGGGATGGCTGAGGTCGCCCGGT
TTATTGAAATGAACGGCTCTTTTGCTGACGAGAACAGGGGCTGGTGAAATGCAGTTTAAGGTTTACACCT
ATAAAAGAGAGAGCCGTTATCGTCTGTTTGTGGATGTACAGAGTGATATTATTGACACGCCCGGGCGACG
GATGGTGATCCCCCTGGCCAGTGCACGTCTGCTGTCAGATAAAGTCCCCCGTGAACTTTACCCGGTGGTG
CATATCGGGGATGAAAGCTGGCGCATGATGACCACCGATATGGCCAGTGTGCCGGTTTCCGTTATCGGGG
AAGAAGTGGCTGATCTCAGCCACCGCGAAAATGACATCAAAAACGCCATTAACCTGATGTTCTGGGGAAT
ATAAATGTCAGGCTCCCTTATACACAGCCTGCAGGTCGACCATAGTGACTGGATATGTTGTGTTTTACAG
TATTATGTAGTCTGTTTTTTATGCAAAATCTAATTTAATATATTGATATTTATATCATTTTACGTTTCTC
GTTCAGCTTTCTTGTACAAAGTGGTCACCTGCTATGCGCTGATATAGGTAGGCTCGAGCAGAGAAGCTTA
CACATGCGTCAATTTTACGCATGATTATCTTTAACGTACGTCACAATATGATTATCTTTCTAGGGTTA
